Addgene plasmid #146819: pT7-EGFP-C1-HsDCP1a_131-582_L
Purpose: Mammalian Expression of HsDCP1a_131-582
Depositing lab: Elisa Izaurralde. Depositing organization: Max Planck Institute for Developmental Biology.
Backbone
  Vector backbone: Unknown
  Vector type: Mammalian Expression
Growth in bacteria
  Bacterial resistance: Kanamycin, 50 μg/mL
  Growth temperature: 37°C
  Growth strain: DH5alpha
  Copy number: High Copy
Gene/Insert
  Gene/Insert name: HsDCP1a_131-582
  Species: H. sapiens (human)
  Entrez Gene: DCP1A (a.k.a. HSA275986, Nbla00360, SMAD4IP1, SMIF)
  Cloning method: Unknown
Terms and licenses: Academic/Nonprofit Terms; Industry Terms: Not Available to Industry
Depositor comments: Plasmids from this collection were made available to the research community and donated after the lab closed. Please note that the sequence provided by the depositing laboratory may be theoretical/predicted or based on Sanger sequencing results. There may be discrepancies between sequencing results obtained by Addgene and the depositor sequence. If an Addgene verified sequence is not available, please contact before placing your order to request that our lab fully sequence the plasmid.
How to cite: pT7-EGFP-C1-HsDCP1a_131-582_L was a gift from Elisa Izaurralde (Addgene plasmid # 146819 ; http://n2t.net/addgene:146819 ; RRID:Addgene_146819)
