[The description below was written by a language model from this plasmid's Addgene catalogue record and pLannotate feature annotations shown in this document.]
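Description:
pT7-EGFP-C1-HsDCP1a_131-582_L is a 6,117 nt mammalian expression plasmid that produces a fragment of human DCP1A (residues 131–582, per the construct name) fused to the C-terminus of EGFP. The catalogue lists the backbone as unknown, but the name and feature layout are consistent with an EGFP-C1-type vector modified to carry a T7 promoter. It is propagated at high copy in E. coli from a ColE1/pUC-type origin and selected with kanamycin. An f1 origin is also present. The NeoR/KanR gene (Tn5 aminoglycoside phosphotransferase) sits behind tandem bacterial (bla) and SV40 early promoters and is terminated by an HSV TK poly(A) signal. The same marker therefore gives kanamycin resistance in bacteria and can give G418 resistance in mammalian cells.

The expression cassette is driven by the CMV immediate early enhancer and promoter. A T7 promoter lies between the CMV promoter and the EGFP coding sequence, which would also permit transcription by T7 RNA polymerase. EGFP is joined through a short remnant of the multiple cloning site to the DCP1A fragment, and the transcript ends at an SV40 polyadenylation signal. Several short annotated fragments (HIV-1 LTR, SV40 large T antigen, ble, bGH poly(A)) are most likely incidental matches to backbone sequence rather than functional elements.

DCP1A is a component of the mRNA decapping machinery, acting in general mRNA turnover and nonsense-mediated decay. An N-terminally truncated, fluorescently tagged version like this one would suit localisation or interaction-domain mapping in human cells, though the record states only mammalian expression as its purpose. The depositor notes that the supplied sequence may be theoretical or based on Sanger reads.
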