Features (pLannotate 1.2.2; 18 found; start..end, strand, type, name):
     61..364     +  enhancer       CMV enhancer: human cytomegalovirus immediate early enhancer
    365..568     +  promoter       CMV promoter: human cytomegalovirus (CMV) immediate early promoter
    564..597     +  LTR            5' LTR (truncated) (fragment): truncated 5' long terminal repeat (LTR) from HIV-1
    613..631     +  promoter       T7 promoter: promoter for bacteriophage T7 RNA polymerase
    665..1381    +  CDS            EGFP: EGFP is a basic (constitutively fluorescent) green fluorescent protein published in 1996, derived from Aequorea victoria. It is reported to be a rapidly-maturing weak dimer with moderate acid sensitivity.
   1382..1402    +  misc_feature   MCS (fragment): multiple cloning site
   1406..2761    +  CDS            DCP1A (fragment): DCP1A_HUMAN - Also known as SMIF. Experimental evidence at protein level: Swiss-Prot protein existence level 1. Necessary for the degradation of mRNAs, both in normal mRNA turnover and in nonsense-mediated mRNA decay. Removes the 7-methyl guanine cap structure from mRNA molecules, yielding a 5'-phosphorylated mRNA fragment and 7m-GDP. Contributes to the transactivation of target genes after stimulation by TGFB1. From Homo sapiens (Human).
   2764..2786    +  misc_feature   MCS (fragment): multiple cloning site
   2798..2882    +  CDS            large T antigen (fragment): large T antigen from SV40 (simian virus 40)
   2905..3026    +  polyA_signal   SV40 poly(A) signal: SV40 polyadenylation signal
   3060..3488    -  rep_origin     f1 ori (sequence partly withheld): f1 bacteriophage origin of replication; arrow indicates direction of (+) strand synthesis
   3515..3619    +  promoter       AmpR promoter: bla
   3621..3978    +  promoter       SV40 promoter: SV40 enhancer and early promoter
   4013..4807    +  CDS            NeoR/KanR: aminoglycoside phosphotransferase from Tn5; aph(3')-II (or nptII); confers resistance to neomycin, kanamycin, and G418 (Geneticin®)
   4828..4980    +  CDS            ble (fragment): BLE_KLEPN - Experimental evidence at protein level: Swiss-Prot protein existence level 1. Binding protein with a strong affinity to the bleomycin family of antibiotics. Binds to CL990; an antimitotic-antibiotic compound. From Klebsiella pneumoniae.
   5039..5086    +  polyA_signal   HSV TK poly(A) signal: herpes simplex virus thymidine kinase polyadenylation signal (Cole and Stacy, 1985)
   5177..5193    -  polyA_signal   bGH poly(A) signal (fragment): bovine growth hormone polyadenylation signal
   5415..6003    +  rep_origin     ori: high-copy-number ColE1/pMB1/pBR322/pUC origin of replication
>Addgene plasmid #146819 | pT7-EGFP-C1-HsDCP1a_131-582_L | depositor full sequence | sequence record 289266 | Full Sequence
TAGTTATTAATAGTAATCAATTACGGGGTCATTAGTTCATAGCCCATATATGGAGTTCCGCGTTACATAA
CTTACGGTAAATGGCCCGCCTGGCTGACCGCCCAACGACCCCCGCCCATTGACGTCAATAATGACGTATG
TTCCCATAGTAACGCCAATAGGGACTTTCCATTGACGTCAATGGGTGGAGTATTTACGGTAAACTGCCCA
CTTGGCAGTACATCAAGTGTATCATATGCCAAGTACGCCCCCTATTGACGTCAATGACGGTAAATGGCCC
GCCTGGCATTATGCCCAGTACATGACCTTATGGGACTTTCCTACTTGGCAGTACATCTACGTATTAGTCA
TCGCTATTACCATGGTGATGCGGTTTTGGCAGTACATCAATGGGCGTGGATAGCGGTTTGACTCACGGGG
ATTTCCAAGTCTCCACCCCATTGACGTCAATGGGAGTTTGTTTTGGCACCAAAATCAACGGGACTTTCCA
AAATGTCGTAACAACTCCGCCCCATTGACGCAAATGGGCGGTAGGCGTGTACGGTGGGAGGTCTATATAA
GCAGAGCTCTCTGGCTAACTAGAGAACCCACTGCTTACTGGCTTATCGAAATTAATACGACTCACTATAG
GGAGACCCAAGCTCTAGCGCTACCGGTCGCCACCATGGTGAGCAAGGGCGAGGAGCTGTTCACCGGGGTG
GTGCCCATCCTGGTCGAGCTGGACGGCGACGTAAACGGCCACAAGTTCAGCGTGTCCGGCGAGGGCGAGG
GCGATGCCACCTACGGCAAGCTGACCCTGAAGTTCATCTGCACCACCGGCAAGCTGCCCGTGCCCTGGCC
CACCCTCGTGACCACCCTGACCTACGGCGTGCAGTGCTTCAGCCGCTACCCCGACCACATGAAGCAGCAC
GACTTCTTCAAGTCCGCCATGCCCGAAGGCTACGTCCAGGAGCGCACCATCTTCTTCAAGGACGACGGCA
ACTACAAGACCCGCGCCGAGGTGAAGTTCGAGGGCGACACCCTGGTGAACCGCATCGAGCTGAAGGGCAT
CGACTTCAAGGAGGACGGCAACATCCTGGGGCACAAGCTGGAGTACAACTACAACAGCCACAACGTCTAT
ATCATGGCCGACAAGCAGAAGAACGGCATCAAGGTGAACTTCAAGATCCGCCACAACATCGAGGACGGCA
GCGTGCAGCTCGCCGACCACTACCAGCAGAACACCCCCATCGGCGACGGCCCCGTGCTGCTGCCCGACAA
CCACTACCTGAGCACCCAGTCCGCCCTGAGCAAAGACCCCAACGAGAAGCGCGATCACATGGTCCTGCTG
GAGTTCGTGACCGCCGCCGGGATCACTCTCGGCATGGACGAGCTGTACAAGTCCGGACTCAGATCTCGAG
CTATGCGGCGATCCCAGCAAGCTGCTCGGGACAAACAGAGTCCCAGCCAGGCCAATGGCTGCAGCGACCA
CAGGCCCATCGACATCCTGGAGATGCTGAGCAGAGCCAAGGATGAGTATGAGAGGAATCAGATGGGTGAC
TCAAATATCTCCAGCCCTGGGTTACAGCCAAGCACTCAGCTCTCCAATCTGGGAAGCACCGAGACTCTAG
AAGAAATGCCCTCCGGGTCACAGGATAAGTCTGCTCCATCTGGACACAAGCATCTGACGGTAGAAGAGTT
ATTTGGAACCTCTTTGCCAAAGGAACAACCAGCAGTTGTGGGTCTGGATTCAGAAGAAATGGAGAGGTTG
CCAGGAGATGCCTCCCAGAAAGAGCCCAATTCATTCCTACCATTTCCCTTTGAGCAGTTAGGAGGAGCCC
CTCAATCAGAAACCCTGGGTGTCCCTTCTGCTGCCCACCATTCAGTCCAGCCTGAAATCACCACCCCGGT
GCTAATCACTCCAGCCTCCATCACACAGTCCAATGAAAAGCATGCTCCAACCTACACAATCCCGTTGAGC
CCTGTTCTCAGTCCCACTCTGCCAGCTGAAGCTCCTACTGCACAGGTTCCCCCCAGCTTACCTCGAAACA
GCACCATGATGCAGGCAGTGAAGACCACGCCTAGACAGAGGTCTCCACTCCTGAACCAGCCAGTCCCTGA
GCTAAGCCATGCCAGTCTGATTGCCAACCAGAGCCCCTTCAGGGCCCCATTGAACGTGACGAACACAGCT
GGCACATCCCTCCCAAGCGTTGATCTTCTCCAGAAACTCAGGTTGACCCCACAGCATGACCAAATACAGA
CACAACCACTTGGGAAAGGTGCAATGGTAGCCAGCTTTTCTCCGGCAGCTGGTCAGCTAGCCACACCTGA
GAGCTTCATAGAGCCTCCCTCTAAGACAGCAGCAGCAAGAGTGGCGGCCTCAGCCTCCCTGAGCAACATG
GTGCTTGCTCCCCTTCAGTCTATGCAGCAGAACCAGGATCCTGAAGTATTTGTGCAGCCTAAGGTGTTAT
CCAGTGCCATCCCGGTTGCAGGCGCCCCACTGGTTACTGCAACGACCACTGCAGTGTCTTCAGTCCTGCT
GGCCCCAAGTGTTTTCCAGCAGACAGTTACAAGATCTTCGGACCTTGAGAGGAAAGCCAGCTCCCCTTCT
CCTCTAACTATTGGAACGCCAGAAAGTCAGAGAAAGCCTTCCATTATTCTCAGCAAGTCTCAGCTCCAGG
ATACATTAATACATCTAATAAAGAATGATTCCAGCTTCCTCAGTACACTTCATGAAGTCTACTTGCAGGT
GCTGACCAAGAACAAAGACAACCACAACCTATAACCGCGGGCCCGGGATCCACCGGATCTAGATAACTGA
TCATAATCAGCCATACCACATTTGTAGAGGTTTTACTTGCTTTAAAAAACCTCCCACACCTCCCCCTGAA
CCTGAAACATAAAATGAATGCAATTGTTGTTGTTAACTTGTTTATTGCAGCTTATAATGGTTACAAATAA
AGCAATAGCATCACAAATTTCACAAATAAAGCATTTTTTTCACTGCATTCTAGTTGTGGTTTGTCCAAAC
TCATCAATGTATCTTAACGCGTAAATTGTAAGCGTTAATATTTTGTTAAAATTCGCGTTAAATTTTTGTT
AAATCAGCTCATTTTTTAACCAATAGGCCGAAATCGGCAAAATCCCTTATAAATCAAAAGAATAGACCGA
GATAGGGT
[37 nt withheld, positions 3159-3195]
AAAGAACGTGGACTCCAACGTCAAAGG
[49 nt withheld, positions 3223-3271]
T
[91 nt withheld, positions 3273-3363]
G
[124 nt withheld, positions 3365-3488]
CAGGTGGCACTTTTCGGGGAAATGTGCGCGGAACCCCTATTTGTTTATTTTTCTAAATACATTCAAATAT
GTATCCGCTCATGAGACAATAACCCTGATAAATGCTTCAATAATATTGAAAAAGGAAGAGTCCTGAGGCG
GAAAGAACCAGCTGTGGAATGTGTGTCAGTTAGGGTGTGGAAAGTCCCCAGGCTCCCCAGCAGGCAGAAG
TATGCAAAGCATGCATCTCAATTAGTCAGCAACCAGGTGTGGAAAGTCCCCAGGCTCCCCAGCAGGCAGA
AGTATGCAAAGCATGCATCTCAATTAGTCAGCAACCATAGTCCCGCCCCTAACTCCGCCCATCCCGCCCC
TAACTCCGCCCAGTTCCGCCCATTCTCCGCCCCATGGCTGACTAATTTTTTTTATTTATGCAGAGGCCGA
GGCCGCCTCGGCCTCTGAGCTATTCCAGAAGTAGTGAGGAGGCTTTTTTGGAGGCCTAGGCTTTTGCAAA
GATCGATCAAGAGACAGGATGAGGATCGTTTCGCATGATTGAACAAGATGGATTGCACGCAGGTTCTCCG
GCCGCTTGGGTGGAGAGGCTATTCGGCTATGACTGGGCACAACAGACAATCGGCTGCTCTGATGCCGCCG
TGTTCCGGCTGTCAGCGCAGGGGCGCCCGGTTCTTTTTGTCAAGACCGACCTGTCCGGTGCCCTGAATGA
ACTGCAAGACGAGGCAGCGCGGCTATCGTGGCTGGCCACGACGGGCGTTCCTTGCGCAGCTGTGCTCGAC
GTTGTCACTGAAGCGGGAAGGGACTGGCTGCTATTGGGCGAAGTGCCGGGGCAGGATCTCCTGTCATCTC
ACCTTGCTCCTGCCGAGAAAGTATCCATCATGGCTGATGCAATGCGGCGGCTGCATACGCTTGATCCGGC
TACCTGCCCATTCGACCACCAAGCGAAACATCGCATCGAGCGAGCACGTACTCGGATGGAAGCCGGTCTT
GTCGATCAGGATGATCTGGACGAAGAGCATCAGGGGCTCGCGCCAGCCGAACTGTTCGCCAGGCTCAAGG
CGAGCATGCCCGACGGCGAGGATCTCGTCGTGACCCATGGCGATGCCTGCTTGCCGAATATCATGGTGGA
AAATGGCCGCTTTTCTGGATTCATCGACTGTGGCCGGCTGGGTGTGGCGGACCGCTATCAGGACATAGCG
TTGGCTACCCGTGATATTGCTGAAGAGCTTGGCGGCGAATGGGCTGACCGCTTCCTCGTGCTTTACGGTA
TCGCCGCTCCCGATTCGCAGCGCATCGCCTTCTATCGCCTTCTTGACGAGTTCTTCTGAGCGGGACTCTG
GGGTTCGAAATGACCGACCAAGCGACGCCCAACCTGCCATCACGAGATTTCGATTCCACCGCCGCCTTCT
ATGAAAGGTTGGGCTTCGGAATCGTTTTCCGGGACGCCGGCTGGATGATCCTCCAGCGCGGGGATCTCAT
GCTGGAGTTCTTCGCCCACCCTAGGGGGAGGCTAACTGAAACACGGAAGGAGACAATACCGGAAGGAACC
CGCGCTATGACGGCAATAAAAAGACAGAATAAAACGCACGGTGTTGGGTCGTTTGTTCATAAACGCGGGG
TTCGGTCCCAGGGCTGGCACTCTGTCGATACCCCACCGAGACCCCATTGGGGCCAATACGCCCGCGTTTC
TTCCTTTTCCCCACCCCACCCCCCAAGTTCGGGTGAAGGCCCAGGGCTCGCAGCCAACGTCGGGGCGGCA
GGCCCTGCCATAGCCTCAGGTTACTCATATATACTTTAGATTGATTTAAAACTTCATTTTTAATTTAAAA
GGATCTAGGTGAAGATCCTTTTTGATAATCTCATGACCAAAATCCCTTAACGTGAGTTTTCGTTCCACTG
AGCGTCAGACCCCGTAGAAAAGATCAAAGGATCTTCTTGAGATCCTTTTTTTCTGCGCGTAATCTGCTGC
TTGCAAACAAAAAAACCACCGCTACCAGCGGTGGTTTGTTTGCCGGATCAAGAGCTACCAACTCTTTTTC
CGAAGGTAACTGGCTTCAGCAGAGCGCAGATACCAAATACTGTCCTTCTAGTGTAGCCGTAGTTAGGCCA
CCACTTCAAGAACTCTGTAGCACCGCCTACATACCTCGCTCTGCTAATCCTGTTACCAGTGGCTGCTGCC
AGTGGCGATAAGTCGTGTCTTACCGGGTTGGACTCAAGACGATAGTTACCGGATAAGGCGCAGCGGTCGG
GCTGAACGGGGGGTTCGTGCACACAGCCCAGCTTGGAGCGAACGACCTACACCGAACTGAGATACCTACA
GCGTGAGCTATGAGAAAGCGCCACGCTTCCCGAAGGGAGAAAGGCGGACAGGTATCCGGTAAGCGGCAGG
GTCGGAACAGGAGAGCGCACGAGGGAGCTTCCAGGGGGAAACGCCTGGTATCTTTATAGTCCTGTCGGGT
TTCGCCACCTCTGACTTGAGCGTCGATTTTTGTGATGCTCGTCAGGGGGGCGGAGCCTATGGAAAAACGC
CAGCAACGCGGCCTTTTTACGGTTCCTGGCCTTTTGCTGGCCTTTTGCTCACATGTTCTTTCCTGCGTTA
TCCCCTGATTCTGTGGATAACCGTATTACCGCCATGCAT
